Addgene plasmid #230205: AiP12342 - pAAV-AiE0354h-minRho-SYFP2-10aa-H2B-WPRE3-BGHpA (Alias: CN2342)
Purpose: AiE0354h is an enhancer sequence, designed to drive AAV-mediated transgene expression in specific populations of brain cells
Depositing lab: Allen Institute for Brain Science & Boaz Levi. Depositing organization: Allen Institute. Publication: A suite of enhancer AAVs and transgenic mouse lines for genetic access to cortical cell types. Ben-Simon Y, Hooper M, Narayan S, Daigle TL, Dwivedi D, Way SW, Oster A, Stafford DA, Mich JK, Taormina MJ, Martinez RA, Opitz-Araya X, Roth JR, Alexander JR, Allen S, Amster A, Arbuckle J, Ayala A, Baker PM, Bakken TE, Barcelli T, Barta S, Bendrick J, Bertagnolli D, Bielstein C, Bishwakarma P, Bowlus J, Boyer G, Brouner K, Casian B, Casper T, Chakka AB, Chakrabarty R, Chance RK, Chavan S, Clark M, Colbert K, Collman F, Daniel S, Departee M, DiValentin P, Donadio N, Dotson N, Egdorf T, Fliss T, Gabitto M, Garcia J, Gary A, Gasperini M, Gloe J, Goldy J, Gore BB, Graybuck L, Greisman N, Haeseleer F, Halterman C, Haradon Z, Hastings SD, Helback O, Ho W, Hockemeyer D, Huang C, Huff S, Hunker A, Johansen N, Jones D, Juneau Z, Kalmbach B, Kannan M, Khem S, Kussick E, Kutsal R, Larsen R, Lee C, Lee AY, Leibly M, Lenz GH, Li S, Liang E, Lusk N, Madigan Z, Malloy J, Malone J, McCue R, Melchor J, Mollenkopf T, Moosman S, Morin E, Newman D, Ng L, Ngo K, Omstead V, Otto S, Oyama A, Pena N, Pham T, Phillips E, Pom CA, Potekhina L, Ransford S, Ray PL, Rette D, Reynoldson C, Rimorin C, Rocha D, Ruiz A, Sanchez REA, Sawyer L, Sedeno-Cortes A, Sevigny JP, Shapovalova N, Shepard N, Shulga L, Sigler AR, Siverts L, Soliman S, Somasundaram S, Staats B, Stewart K, Szelenyi E, Tieu M, Trader C, Tran A, van Velthoven CTJ, Walker M, Wang Y, Weed N, Wirthlin M, Wood T, Wynalda B, Yao Z, Zhou T, Ariza J, Dee N, Reding M, Ronellenfitch K, Mufti S, Sunkin SM, Smith KA, Esposito L, Waters J, Thyagarajan B, Yao S, Lein ES, Zeng H, Levi BP, Ngai J, Ting JT, Tasic B. Cell. 2025 May 16:S0092-8674(25)00513-6. doi: 10.1016/j.cell.2025.05.002. PubMed 40403729.
Backbone
  Vector backbone: pAAV2
  Vector type: AAV
Growth in bacteria
  Bacterial resistance: Ampicillin, 100 μg/mL
  Growth temperature: 37°C
  Growth strain: NEB Stable
  Copy number: High Copy
Gene/Insert
  Gene/Insert name: SYFP2
  Species: Synthetic
  Promoter: minRho
  Cloning method: Gibson Cloning
Terms and licenses: Academic/Nonprofit Terms; Industry Terms: Not Available to Industry
How to cite: AiP12342 - pAAV-AiE0354h-minRho-SYFP2-10aa-H2B-WPRE3-BGHpA (Alias: CN2342) was a gift from Allen Institute for Brain Science & Boaz Levi (Addgene plasmid # 230205 ; http://n2t.net/addgene:230205 ; RRID:Addgene_230205)
