[The description below was written by a language model from this plasmid's Addgene catalogue record and pLannotate feature annotations shown in this document.]
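Description:
AiP12342 - pAAV-AiE0354h-minRho-SYFP2-10aa-H2B-WPRE3-BGHpA (alias CN2342) is a 5.3 kb AAV transfer plasmid built on a pAAV2 backbone and intended for packaging into recombinant adeno-associated virus for delivery to brain tissue. In bacteria it is maintained at high copy from a ColE1/pUC-type origin and selected with ampicillin through the bla gene and its own promoter. An f1 phage origin is also present, along with small leftover fragments of the pBR322 bom and rop regions. The expression cassette is flanked by AAV2 inverted terminal repeats, which provide the signals for genome replication and encapsidation. The right-hand ITR is annotated in full, while the left one is detected only as two short fragments in the sequencing-derived record, which may simply reflect how difficult these repeats are to sequence and annotate.

The payload is an enhancer-driven nuclear reporter. The enhancer AiE0354h sits upstream of a minimal rhodopsin promoter (minRho). Neither element is picked up by the automated annotation, but both presumably lie in the unannotated stretch between the left ITR and the reporter coding sequence. A minimal promoter has little activity of its own, so expression should depend largely on the enhancer, which was designed to direct transgene expression to specific brain cell populations. The record does not say which populations. The reporter is the monomeric, fast-maturing yellow fluorescent protein SYFP2, joined through a 10-amino-acid linker to human histone H2B. This fusion concentrates fluorescence on chromatin, so labelled cells appear as discrete nuclei. A shortened woodchuck post-transcriptional element (WPRE3) and a bovine growth hormone polyadenylation signal follow the fusion to boost and terminate the transcript. The plasmid belongs to a collection of enhancer AAVs developed for genetic access to cortical cell types.
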