Features (pLannotate 1.2.2; 15 found; start..end, strand, type, name):
     12..39      +  repeat_region  AAV2 ITR (fragment): inverted terminal repeat of adeno-associated virus serotype 2 inverted
     68..95      +  repeat_region  AAV2 ITR (fragment): inverted terminal repeat of adeno-associated virus serotype 2 inverted
    926..1642    +  CDS            SYFP2: SYFP2 is a basic (constitutively fluorescent) yellow fluorescent protein published in 2006, derived from Aequorea victoria. It is reported to be a very rapidly-maturing monomer with moderate acid sensitivity.
   1673..2050    +  CDS            H2B: human histone H2B; HIST1H2BJ
   2090..2247    +  misc_feature   WPRE (fragment): woodchuck hepatitis virus posttranscriptional regulatory element
   2253..2333    +  misc_feature   WPRE (fragment): woodchuck hepatitis virus posttranscriptional regulatory element
   2350..2461    +  polyA_signal   bGH poly(A) signal: bovine growth hormone polyadenylation signal
   2579..2719    +  repeat_region  AAV2 ITR: inverted terminal repeat of adeno-associated virus serotype 2 inverted
   2724..2775    -  misc_feature   bom (fragment): basis of mobility region from pBR322
   2794..3249    +  rep_origin     f1 ori (sequence partly withheld): f1 bacteriophage origin of replication; arrow indicates direction of (+) strand synthesis
   3250..3299    -  misc_feature   bom (fragment): basis of mobility region from pBR322
   3401..3436    -  CDS            rop (fragment): Rop protein, which maintains plasmids at low copy number; rop
   3531..3635    +  promoter       AmpR promoter: bla
   3636..4496    +  CDS            AmpR: β-lactamase; bla; confers resistance to ampicillin, carbenicillin, and related antibiotics
   4667..5255    +  rep_origin     ori: high-copy-number ColE1/pMB1/pBR322/pUC origin of replication
>Addgene plasmid #230205 | AiP12342 - pAAV-AiE0354h-minRho-SYFP2-10aa-H2B-WPRE3-BGHpA (Alias: CN2342) | addgene full sequence | sequence record 473511 | Addgene NGS Result
CCTGCAGGCAGCTGCGCGCTCGCTCGCTCACTGAGGCCGCCCGGGCGTCGGGCGACCTTTGGTCGCCCGG
CCTCAGTGAGCGAGCGAGCGCGCAGAGAGGGAGTGGCCAACTCCATCACTAGGGGTTCCTGCGGCCGCAC
GCGTAGGTACCTCTACATTGATGGACCTTTCTCCAGAATGAGGAGCCAAAATCATCTGAATTAAGTAGAG
ATCTCATTTGTCCCTGACTCATGATAATGTCTGTGCTACAGTCCTGCATTAATTACTTTGCCCAAGTAGA
AATACACTACCCATATAAGAATTTCACTTCTGAACAAAACAAAATAAAAATCCACGAGTGGTGACCTCAA
AATGAACTGGTTAAATTTAAGGACTCATTTTTAAAGGTCAATGTCCTTTTGCTGCAAATACAGTTCCTAT
GCAGATGAGAAGTTGAACCTGACCTATGGAGCCGAGCATAATTAGCCAGCTGCACCCTCATAATAAGGTG
CAGATGGTTAATTGCACCAGCAAATAACTGCTTACTTGTGGGCACAAAAGCCTGTACCTAAAATCATTGA
AAGTATACTTGGGACTATTTATGCTCATGGCAAACAAAACACATTTCCAAGGTTTCATCTGCGAACAGAT
CACAGCCAGCTCCAAATCCCTGCTTTGCGGGAGAGCCATTCACGCTGCTGAGGTCTGGTCCAAGAGAGGG
ACCACTGGCCACAAAGCCACATATCAACTGGTGAAATATTTCTTGGGGTGCTGAATCGTTGTTGAGAGCT
CGATTCAGCCGGGAGCTTAGGGAGGGGAGGTCACTTCATAAGGGCTTGGGGGGGGAGTTGGAGCCACGAG
TCGTCCAGCCGGAGCCCCGTGTGGCTGTGCTCCGGCCTCAGAAGCATCCCCGGATCCTTCGAAGCTAGCG
CTACCGGTCGCCACCATGGTGAGCAAGGGCGAGGAGCTGTTCACCGGGGTGGTGCCCATCCTGGTCGAGC
TGGACGGCGACGTAAACGGCCACAAGTTCAGCGTGTCCGGCGAGGGCGAGGGCGATGCCACCTACGGCAA
GCTGACCCTGAAGCTGATCTGCACCACCGGCAAGCTGCCCGTGCCCTGGCCCACCCTCGTGACCACCCTG
GGCTACGGCGTGCAGTGCTTCGCCCGCTACCCCGACCACATGAAGCAGCACGACTTCTTCAAGTCCGCCA
TGCCCGAAGGCTACGTCCAGGAGCGCACCATCTTCTTCAAGGACGACGGCAACTACAAGACCCGCGCCGA
GGTGAAGTTCGAGGGCGACACCCTGGTGAACCGCATCGAGCTGAAGGGCATCGACTTCAAGGAGGACGGC
AACATCCTGGGGCACAAGCTGGAGTACAACTACAACAGCCACAACGTCTATATCACCGCCGACAAGCAGA
AGAACGGCATCAAGGCCAACTTCAAGATCCGCCACAACATCGAGGACGGCGGCGTGCAGCTCGCCGACCA
CTACCAGCAGAACACCCCCATCGGCGACGGCCCCGTGCTGCTGCCCGACAACCACTACCTGAGCTACCAG
TCCAAGCTGAGCAAAGACCCCAACGAGAAGCGCGATCACATGGTCCTGCTGGAGTTCGTGACCGCCGCCG
GGATCACTCTCGGCATGGACGAGCTGTACAAGTCCGGACTCAGATCTGGAGGCTCCGGAGGCCCAGAGCC
AGCGAAGTCTGCTCCCGCCCCGAAAAAGGGCTCCAAGAAGGCGGTGACTAAGGCGCAGAAGAAAGGCGGC
AAGAAGCGCAAGCGCAGCCGCAAGGAGAGCTATTCCATCTATGTGTATAAGGTTCTGAAGCAGGTCCACC
CTGACACCGGCATTTCGTCCAAGGCCATGGGCATCATGAACTCGTTTGTGAACGACATTTTCGAGCGCAT
CGCAGGTGAGGCTTCCCGCCTGGCGCATTACAACAAGCGCTCGACCATCACCTCCAGGGAGATCCAGACG
GCCGTGCGCCTGCTGCTGCCTGGGGAGTTGGCCAAGCACGCCGTGTCCGAGGGTACTAAGGCCATCACCA
AGTACACCAGCGCTAAGTAATGAGTCGACGGCGCGCCCCTGCAGGGAATTCGATATCATAATCAACCTCT
GGATTACAAAATTTGTGAAAGATTGACTGGTATTCTTAACTATGTTGCTCCTTTTACGCTATGTGGATAC
GCTGCTTTAATGCCTTTGTATCATGCTATTGCTTCCCGTATGGCTTTCATTTTCTCCTCCTTGTATAAAT
CCTGGTTAGTTCTTGCCACGGCGGAACTCATCGCCGCCTGCCTTGCCCGCTGCTGGACAGGGGCTCGGCT
GTTGGGCACTGACAATTCCGTGGCTCGAGAGATCTTCGACTGTGCCTTCTAGTTGCCAGCCATCTGTTGT
TTGCCCCTCCCCCGTGCCTTCCTTGACCCTGGAAGGTGCCACTCCCACTGTCCTTTCCTAATAAAATGAG
GAAATTGCATCGCATTGTCTGAGTAGGTGTCATTCTATTCTGGGGGGTGGGGTGGGGCAGGACAGCAAGG
GGGAGGATTGGGAAGACAATAGCAGGCATGAGATCTCACGTGCGGACCGAGCGGCCGCAGGAACCCCTAG
TGATGGAGTTGGCCACTCCCTCTCTGCGCGCTCGCTCGCTCACTGAGGCCGGGCGACCAAAGGTCGCCCG
ACGCCCGGGCTTTGCCCGGGCGGCCTCAGTGAGCGAGCGAGCGCGCAGCTGCCTGCAGGGGCGCCTGATG
CGGTATTTTCTCCTTACGCATCTGTGCGGTATTTCACACCGCATA
[95 nt withheld, positions 2776-2870]
T
[46 nt withheld, positions 2872-2917]
C
[141 nt withheld, positions 2919-3059]
CCTTTGACGTTGGAGTCCACGTTCTTT
[37 nt withheld, positions 3087-3123]
ACTCTATCTCGGGCTATTCTTTTGATTTATAAGGGATTTTGCCGATTTCGGTCTATTGGTTAAAAAATGA
GCTGATTTAACAAAAATTTAACGCGAATTTTAACAAAATATTAACGTTTACAATTTTATGGTGCACTCTC
AGTACAATCTGCTCTGATGCCGCATAGTTAAGCCAGCCCCGACACCCGCCAACACCCGCTGACGCGCCCT
GACGGGCTTGTCTGCTCCCGGCATCCGCTTACAGACAAGCTGTGACCGTCTCCGGGAGCTGCATGTGTCA
GAGGTTTTCACCGTCATCACCGAAACGCGCGAGACGAAAGGGCCTCGTGATACGCCTATTTTTATAGGTT
AATGTCATGATAATAATGGTTTCTTAGACGTCAGGTGGCACTTTTCGGGGAAATGTGCGCGGAACCCCTA
TTTGTTTATTTTTCTAAATACATTCAAATATGTATCCGCTCATGAGACAATAACCCTGATAAATGCTTCA
ATAATATTGAAAAAGGAAGAGTATGAGTATTCAACATTTCCGTGTCGCCCTTATTCCCTTTTTTGCGGCA
TTTTGCCTTCCTGTTTTTGCTCACCCAGAAACGCTGGTGAAAGTAAAAGATGCTGAAGATCAGTTGGGTG
CACGAGTGGGTTACATCGAACTGGATCTCAACAGCGGTAAGATCCTTGAGAGTTTTCGCCCCGAAGAACG
TTTTCCAATGATGAGCACTTTTAAAGTTCTGCTATGTGGCGCGGTATTATCCCGTATTGACGCCGGGCAA
GAGCAACTCGGTCGCCGCATACACTATTCTCAGAATGACTTGGTTGAGTACTCACCAGTCACAGAAAAGC
ATCTTACGGATGGCATGACAGTAAGAGAATTATGCAGTGCTGCCATAACCATGAGTGATAACACTGCGGC
CAACTTACTTCTGACAACGATCGGAGGACCGAAGGAGCTAACCGCTTTTTTGCACAACATGGGGGATCAT
GTAACTCGCCTTGATCGTTGGGAACCGGAGCTGAATGAAGCCATACCAAACGACGAGCGTGACACCACGA
TGCCTGTAGCAATGGCAACAACGTTGCGCAAACTATTAACTGGCGAACTACTTACTCTAGCTTCCCGGCA
ACAATTAATAGACTGGATGGAGGCGGATAAAGTTGCAGGACCACTTCTGCGCTCGGCCCTTCCGGCTGGC
TGGTTTATTGCTGATAAATCTGGAGCCGGTGAGCGTGGGTCTCGCGGTATCATTGCAGCACTGGGGCCAG
ATGGTAAGCCCTCCCGTATCGTAGTTATCTACACGACGGGGAGTCAGGCAACTATGGATGAACGAAATAG
ACAGATCGCTGAGATAGGTGCCTCACTGATTAAGCATTGGTAACTGTCAGACCAAGTTTACTCATATATA
CTTTAGATTGATTTAAAACTTCATTTTTAATTTAAAAGGATCTAGGTGAAGATCCTTTTTGATAATCTCA
TGACCAAAATCCCTTAACGTGAGTTTTCGTTCCACTGAGCGTCAGACCCCGTAGAAAAGATCAAAGGATC
TTCTTGAGATCCTTTTTTTCTGCGCGTAATCTGCTGCTTGCAAACAAAAAAACCACCGCTACCAGCGGTG
GTTTGTTTGCCGGATCAAGAGCTACCAACTCTTTTTCCGAAGGTAACTGGCTTCAGCAGAGCGCAGATAC
CAAATACTGTTCTTCTAGTGTAGCCGTAGTTAGGCCACCACTTCAAGAACTCTGTAGCACCGCCTACATA
CCTCGCTCTGCTAATCCTGTTACCAGTGGCTGCTGCCAGTGGCGATAAGTCGTGTCTTACCGGGTTGGAC
TCAAGACGATAGTTACCGGATAAGGCGCAGCGGTCGGGCTGAACGGGGGGTTCGTGCACACAGCCCAGCT
TGGAGCGAACGACCTACACCGAACTGAGATACCTACAGCGTGAGCTATGAGAAAGCGCCACGCTTCCCGA
AGGGAGAAAGGCGGACAGGTATCCGGTAAGCGGCAGGGTCGGAACAGGAGAGCGCACGAGGGAGCTTCCA
GGGGGAAACGCCTGGTATCTTTATAGTCCTGTCGGGTTTCGCCACCTCTGACTTGAGCGTCGATTTTTGT
GATGCTCGTCAGGGGGGCGGAGCCTATGGAAAAACGCCAGCAACGCGGCCTTTTTACGGTTCCTGGCCTT
TTGCTGGCCTTTTGCTCACATGT
